>Addgene plasmid #106214 | pUPD1:TM2-MAR | addgene full sequence | sequence record 205308 | Addgene NGS Result
GTAAAACGACGGCCAGTGAATTGTAATACGACTCACTATAGGGCGAATTGGGCCCGACGTCGCATGCTCC
CGGCCGCCATGGCGGCCGCGGGAATTCGATTGGGCGATGAGTGGTCTCGGGAGTCGATTAAAAATCCCAA
TTATTGCGAGTGAAAGCTGCTCAATATTGCTTAATAGAAGAAAATTTGTATCGAAATGTTCATGGGACCC
TTAGCACGGTGCCTTGGTCTATCACAAACTGAATATGTGATGCAAGAAGTACATAAAGAACATTGTTGCA
ATCACGTTGGAGGAAGGTCATTGTTAAAGACGCTAAAAGGGGCGGTATTATTTGCAAAAAATAGAAGACA
AAGCGAAAATTTTTATTAGAAGGTGTGATAAATGTCAACGGGGTGCAAACAATATGCATCAACCAGCAGT
GTTTCTTCATTCAATCATAGCACCGTGGCCGTTTATGAAGTGGGTTATGTATTGTAGGTCCTCTACCTAA
AGCACCAGGAAAGGAACGACTTTTATTAATCTTAACTGATTATTTTTCTATGTGGGTAGAAGCATGTGCC
TTTAAATAGATACGAGAGAAAGAGGTTGTTGATATTATTTGGAGGAACATAATATGTCGATTTTGTGTCC
CAAGAAAAATAGTACGCGATAATGGGCCACAATTCGTAGGTTCAAAAGTTACCGATTTTCTCAAAATCTG
GAAAATTAAACAAATTATTTCGGCGCACTGCCATCCCATAGCTAATGGGAAACCATAATCGACAAATACA
ATTATTGTCAACAATATAAAGAAACGGTTAGAATCATCAAAAGGCAAGTTCCCTGAAGTACTACTTGGGC
TAGTATGGGATTACAGGACAACGACGAAGATAAGCACAAGAGAAACACCATTCTCACTTATTTATGGTAC
TGAGGCCTTAATTTCGGTGGAAATAGGAGAGCCAAGAACAAGATACGTACATACAAATGAAGTAACAAAT
GAGAAAGAACTTTTAACAAATTTAGATTTGACAAAGGAGATAAGGGAAGCAACTTTGATACAGATGGCGG
CACAAAAGTAGAGGATTGAGCAATATTACAACAGAAAGGCGAACCTTCGATATTTCAAGATTGGGAACTT
CTTCCTCGCTCGAGACCACTCATCGCCCAATCACTAGTGAATTCGCGGCCGCCTGCAGGTCGACCATATG
GGAGAGCTCCCAACGCGTTGGATGCATAGCTTGAGTATTCTATAGTGTCACCTAAATAGCTTGGCGTAAT
CATGGTCATAGCTGTTTCCTGTGTGAAATTGTTATCCGCTCACAATTCCACACAACATACGAGCCGGAAG
CATAAAGTGTAAAGCCTGGGGTGCCTAATGAGTGAGCTAACTCACATTAATTGCGTTGCGCTCACTGCCC
GCTTTCCAGTCGGGAAACCTGTCGTGCCAGCTGCATTAATGAATCGGCCAACGCGCGGGGAGAGGCGGTT
TGCGTATTGGGCGCTCTTCCGCTTCCTCGCTCACTGACTCGCTGCGCTCGGTCGTTCGGCTGCGGCGAGC
GGTATCAGCTCACTCAAAGGCGGTAATACGGTTATCCACAGAATCAGGGGATAACGCAGGAAAGAACATG
TGAGCAAAAGGCCAGCAAAAGGCCAGGAACCGTAAAAAGGCCGCGTTGCTGGCGTTTTTCCATAGGCTCC
GCCCCCCTGACGAGCATCACAAAAATCGACGCTCAAGTCAGAGGTGGCGAAACCCGACAGGACTATAAAG
ATACCAGGCGTTTCCCCCTGGAAGCTCCCTCGTGCGCTCTCCTGTTCCGACCCTGCCGCTTACCGGATAC
CTGTCCGCCTTTCTCCCTTCGGGAAGCGTGGCGCTTTCTCATAGCTCACGCTGTAGGTATCTCAGTTCGG
TGTAGGTCGTTCGCTCCAAGCTGGGCTGTGTGCACGAACCCCCCGTTCAGCCCGACCGCTGCGCCTTATC
CGGTAACTATCGTCTTGAGTCCAACCCGGTAAGACACGACTTATCGCCACTGGCAGCAGCCACTGGTAAC
AGGATTAGCAGAGCGAGGTATGTAGGCGGTGCTACAGAGTTCTTGAAGTGGTGGCCTAACTACGGCTACA
CTAGAAGAACAGTATTTGGTATCTGCGCTCTGCTGAAGCCAGTTACCTTCGGAAAAAGAGTTGGTAGCTC
TTGATCCGGCAAACAAACCACCGCTGGTAGCGGTGGTTTTTTTGTTTGCAAGCAGCAGATTACGCGCAGA
AAAAAAGGATCTCAAGAAGATCCTTTGATCTTTTCTACGGGGTCTGACGCTCAGTGGAACGAAAACTCAC
GTTAAGGGATTTTGGTCATGAGATTATCAAAAAGGATCTTCACCTAGATCCTTTTAAATTAAAAATGAAG
TTTTAAATCAATCTAAAGTATATATGAGTAAACTTGGTCTGACAGTTACCAATGCTTAATCAGTGAGGCA
CCTATCTCAGCGATCTGTCTATTTCGTTCATCCATAGTTGCCTGACTCCCCGTCGTGTAGATAACTACGA
TACGGGAGGGCTTACCATCTGGCCCCAGTGCTGCAATGATACCGCGCGACCCACGCTCACCGGCTCCAGA
TTTATCAGCAATAAACCAGCCAGCCGGAAGGGCCGAGCGCAGAAGTGGTCCTGCAACTTTATCCGCCTCC
ATCCAGTCTATTAATTGTTGCCGGGAAGCTAGAGTAAGTAGTTCGCCAGTTAATAGTTTGCGCAACGTTG
TTGCCATTGCTACAGGCATCGTGGTGTCACGCTCGTCGTTTGGTATGGCTTCATTCAGCTCCGGTTCCCA
ACGATCAAGGCGAGTTACATGATCCCCCATGTTGTGCAAAAAAGCGGTTAGCTCCTTCGGTCCTCCGATC
GTTGTCAGAAGTAAGTTGGCCGCAGTGTTATCACTCATGGTTATGGCAGCACTGCATAATTCTCTTACTG
TCATGCCATCCGTAAGATGCTTTTCTGTGACTGGTGAGTACTCAACCAAGTCATTCTGAGAATAGTGTAT
GCGGCGACCGAGTTGCTCTTGCCCGGCGTCAATACGGGATAATACCGCGCCACATAGCAGAACTTTAAAA
GTGCTCATCATTGGAAAACGTTCTTCGGGGCGAAAACTCTCAAGGATCTTACCGCTGTTGAGATCCAGTT
CGATGTAACCCACTCGTGCACCCAACTGATCTTCAGCATCTTTTACTTTCACCAGCGTTTCTGGGTGAGC
AAAAACAGGAAGGCAAAATGCCGCAAAAAAGGGAATAAGGGCGACACGGAAATGTTGAATACTCATACTC
TTCCTTTTTCAATATTATTGAAGCATTTATCAGGGTTATTGTCTCATGAGCGGATACATATTTGAATGTA
TTTAGAAAAATAAACAAATAGGGGTTCCGCGCACATTTCCCCGAAAAGTGCCACCTGATGCGGTGTGAAA
TACCGCACAGATGCGTAAGGAGAAAATACCGCATCAGGAAATTGTAAGCGTTAATATTTTGTTAAAATTC
GCGTTAAATTTTTGTTAAATCAGCTCATTTTTTAACCAATAGGCCGAAATCGGCAAAATCCCTTATAAAT
CAAAAGAATAGACCGAGATAGGGT
[37 nt withheld, positions 3595-3631]
AAAGAACGTGGACTCCAACGTCAAAGGGCGAAAAACCGTCTATCAGGGCGCTGGCCCACTACGTGAACCA
TCACCCT
[91 nt withheld, positions 3709-3799]
G
[124 nt withheld, positions 3801-3924]
CCATTCGCCATTCAGGCTGCGCAACTGTTGGGAAGGGCGATCGGTGCGGGCCTCTTCGCTATTACGCCAG
CTGGCGAAAGGGGGATGTGCTGCAAGGCGATTAAGTTGGGTAACGCCAGGGTTTTCCCAGTCACGACGTT
Features (pLannotate 1.2.2; 13 found; start..end, strand, type, name):
     24..42      +  promoter       T7 promoter: promoter for bacteriophage T7 RNA polymerase
   1155..1217    -  CDS            VESPI_VESMG (fragment): Experimental evidence at protein level: Swiss-Prot protein existence level 1. Shows contractile activity on isolated ileum smooth muscle. From Vespa magnifica (Hornet).
   1229..1247    -  promoter       SP6 promoter: promoter for bacteriophage SP6 RNA polymerase
   1289..1305    -  protein_bind   lac operator: The lac repressor binds to the lac operator to inhibit transcription in E. coli. This inhibition can be relieved by adding lactose or isopropyl-β-D-thiogalactopyranoside (IPTG). lac repressor encoded by lacI
   1313..1343    -  promoter       lac promoter: promoter for the E. coli lac operon
   1358..1379    -  protein_bind   CAP binding site: CAP binding activates transcription in the presence of cAMP. E. coli catabolite activator protein
   1392..1484    -  CDS            lacI (fragment): lac repressor; lacI; The lac repressor binds to the lac operator to inhibit transcription in E. coli. This inhibition can be relieved by adding lactose or isopropyl-β-D-thiogalactopyranoside (IPTG).
   1667..2255    -  rep_origin     ori: high-copy-number ColE1/pMB1/pBR322/pUC origin of replication
   2426..3286    -  CDS            AmpR: β-lactamase; bla; confers resistance to ampicillin, carbenicillin, and related antibiotics
   3287..3391    -  promoter       AmpR promoter: bla
   3418..3468    +  misc_feature   bom (fragment): basis of mobility region from pBR322
   3469..3924    -  rep_origin     f1 ori (sequence partly withheld): f1 bacteriophage origin of replication; arrow indicates direction of (+) strand synthesis
   3928..21      -  CDS            lacZα (fragment) (across the origin): LacZα fragment of β-galactosidase; lacZ fragment
