[The description below was written by a language model from this plasmid's Addgene catalogue record and pLannotate feature annotations shown in this document.]
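Description:
pUPD1:TM2-MAR is a level 0 GoldenBraid part plasmid that supplies the Nicotiana tabacum TM2 matrix attachment region (also called TM2-SAR) as a standardized, reusable DNA element for plant synthetic biology. The roughly 1 kb MAR was domesticated into the pUPD1 entry vector through BsmBI sites that were destroyed in the process, as is usual for Type IIS-based assembly. The sequenced construct is about 4.1 kb. It is a small, high-copy E. coli cloning plasmid carrying a ColE1/pUC-type origin and the β-lactamase gene with its own promoter for ampicillin selection, together with an f1 phage origin and a short remnant of the pBR322 bom region.

The feature table annotates only backbone elements. The insert itself is not called, but it evidently lies in the unannotated interval between the T7 promoter and the SP6 promoter. This region is also flanked by the lac promoter/operator, the CAP binding site and residual lacZα fragments, which are remnants of the blue/white screening cassette that the insert disrupts or replaces. A short hit to a hornet peptide near the SP6 promoter is almost certainly a spurious annotation, and the lacI fragment is a backbone remnant rather than a functional repressor gene. The plasmid contains no plant promoter, coding sequence, plant selectable marker or T-DNA borders, so it is not a plant expression vector in its own right.

Its role is as a donor. The MAR is meant to be released and combined with other GoldenBraid parts in higher-level destination vectors. Matrix attachment regions are generally placed beside transgenes to buffer them from chromosomal position effects and to improve or stabilize expression, although the record itself states only that the plasmid provides the part.
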