Addgene plasmid #106214: pUPD1:TM2-MAR
Purpose: Provides N.tabacum TM2 matrix attachment region as a level 0 GoldenBraid part
Depositing lab: Tomáš Moravec. Depositing organization: Academy of Sciences of the Czech Republic.
Backbone
  Vector backbone: pUPD1
  Backbone manufacturer: GoldenBraid kit from Diego Orzaez (Addgene kit # 1000000076 ), IBMCP, Valencia, Spain
  Backbone size w/o insert (bp): 3055
  Vector type: Plant Expression, Synthetic Biology
Growth in bacteria
  Bacterial resistance: Ampicillin, 100 μg/mL
  Growth temperature: 37°C
  Growth strain: DH5alpha
  Copy number: High Copy
Gene/Insert
  Gene/Insert name: N.tabacum TM2 matrix attachment region (alt names: TM2-MAR; TM2-SAR)
  Insert size (bp): 1001
  Cloning method: Restriction Enzyme; 5′ cloning site BsmBI (destroyed during cloning); 3′ cloning site BsmBI (destroyed during cloning)
  Sequencing primers: 5′ M13F; 3′ M13R
Terms and licenses: Academic/Nonprofit Terms; Industry Terms: Not Available to Industry
How to cite: pUPD1:TM2-MAR was a gift from Tomáš Moravec (Addgene plasmid # 106214 ; http://n2t.net/addgene:106214 ; RRID:Addgene_106214)
